Addgene plasmid #74844: pGWB502
Purpose: (Empty Backbone) Gateway cloning compatible binary vector for expression of gene by CaMV35S promoter.
Depositing lab: Tsuyoshi Nakagawa. Depositing organization: Shimane University. Publication: Improved Gateway binary vectors: high-performance vectors for creation of fusion constructs in transgenic analysis of plants. Nakagawa T, Suzuki T, Murata S, Nakamura S, Hino T, Maeo K, Tabata R, Kawai T, Tanaka K, Niwa Y, Watanabe Y, Nakamura K, Kimura T, Ishiguro S. Biosci Biotechnol Biochem. 2007 Aug;71(8):2095-100. Epub 2007 Aug 7. 10.1271/bbb.70216 PubMed 17690442.
Backbone
  Vector backbone: pPZP221
  Backbone manufacturer: Hajdukiewicz P., Svab Z. and Maliga P.
  Backbone size (bp): 8500
  Modifications to backbone: gentamycin-resistant marker was removed and hygromycin-resistant marker (NOS promoter:HPT:NOS terminator) was inserted
  Vector type: Plant Expression
  Promoter: CaMV35S
  Selectable markers: Hygromycin
Growth in bacteria
  Bacterial resistance: Chloramphenicol and Spectinomycin, 25 & 50 μg/mL
  Growth temperature: 37°C
  Growth strain: ccdB Survival
  Copy number: High Copy
Gene/Insert
  Cloning method: Gateway Cloning
Terms and licenses: Academic/Nonprofit Terms; Industry Terms: Not Available to Industry
How to cite: pGWB502 was a gift from Tsuyoshi Nakagawa (Addgene plasmid # 74844 ; http://n2t.net/addgene:74844 ; RRID:Addgene_74844)
