[The description below was written by a language model from this plasmid's Addgene catalogue record and pLannotate feature annotations shown in this document.]
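Description:
pGWB502 is an empty Gateway destination binary vector for Agrobacterium-mediated plant transformation, built on the pPZP221 backbone and about 12 kb in the depositor's full sequence. Outside the T-DNA it carries a ColE1/pMB1-type origin with the pBR322 bom region for high-copy replication in E. coli. It also has the pVS1 oriV, RepA and StaA functions, which support replication and stable maintenance in Agrobacterium. Bacterial selection relies on the aadA spectinomycin/streptomycin resistance gene. Only a short remnant of the gentamicin acetyltransferase gene is annotated.

Between the nopaline-type right and left border repeats sit two units. The first is the expression cassette: a CaMV 35S promoter, followed by an attR1–attR2 Gateway cassette and a NOS terminator. The Gateway cassette contains a chloramphenicol resistance gene and the ccdB toxin gene, which explains the added chloramphenicol selection and the need for a ccdB-tolerant strain to propagate the empty vector. In an LR recombination with an entry clone, the gene of interest replaces this cassette. Loss of ccdB then provides counterselection against unrecombined plasmid in ordinary E. coli strains. No tag or reporter is annotated next to the att sites, so the inserted gene appears to be expressed without a vector-encoded fusion, driven constitutively by 35S. The second unit, in the opposite orientation, is the plant selectable marker described in the record. It consists of a NOS promoter, the hygromycin phosphotransferase gene and a NOS terminator, and it replaces the gentamicin marker of the parent vector. Residual lacZα, lac promoter and Tn5 transposase fragments are cloning remnants. The vector is intended for constitutive overexpression of cloned genes in transgenic plants, with hygromycin used to select transformants.
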