Features (pLannotate 1.2.2; 30 found; start..end, strand, type, name):
     54..78      -  misc_feature   RB T-DNA repeat: right border repeat from nopaline C58 T-DNA
    144..298     -  CDS            lacZα (fragment): LacZα fragment of β-galactosidase; lacZ fragment
    301..321     -  misc_feature   MCS (fragment): pUC18/19 multiple cloning site
    812..1153    +  promoter       CaMV 35S promoter: strong constitutive promoter from cauliflower mosaic virus
   1179..1303    +  protein_bind   attR1: mutant version of attR; recombination site for the Gateway® LR reaction LR Clonase™
   1340..1370    +  promoter       lac UV5 promoter: E. coli lac promoter with an "up" mutation
   1395..1423    +  promoter       cat promoter (fragment): promoter of the E. coli cat gene encoding chloramphenicol acetyltransferase
   1424..2083    +  CDS            CmR: chloramphenicol acetyltransferase; cat; confers resistance to chloramphenicol
   2262..2420    +  CDS            ccdA (fragment): CCDA_ECO57 - Also known as H, letA. Experimental evidence at protein level: Swiss-Prot protein existence level 1. Antitoxin component of a type II toxin-antitoxin (TA) system which inhibits the post-segregational killing (PSK) of plasmid-free cells, also referred to as a plasmid addiction system. Binds to and blocks the activity of CcdB; will also remove bound CcdB protein from the CcdB-GyrA complex by forming a CcdA-CcdB complex, a process termed rejuvenation. Functions as a transcriptional corepressor for the ccdAB operon, repression also requires CcdB (By similarity). From Escherichia coli
   2425..2727    +  CDS            ccdB: CCDB_ECOLI - Also known as G, letB, letD. Experimental evidence at protein level: Swiss-Prot protein existence level 1. Toxic component of a type II toxin-antitoxin (TA) system, functioning in plasmid maintainence. Responsible for the post- segregational killing (PSK) of plasmid-free cells, also referred to as a plasmid addiction system. Half-life of over 2 hours. Cell killing by CcdB is accompanied by filamentation, defects in chromosome and plasmid segregation, defects in cell division, formation of anucleate cells, decreased DNA synthesis and plasmid loss. Interferes with the activity of DN
   2771..2895    -  protein_bind   attR2: mutant version of attR; recombination site for the Gateway® LR reaction LR Clonase™
   2927..3179    +  terminator     NOS terminator: nopaline synthase terminator and poly(A) signal
   3235..3257    -  protein_bind   lac operator (fragment): The lac repressor binds to the lac operator to inhibit transcription in E. coli. This inhibition can be relieved by adding lactose or isopropyl-β-D-thiogalactopyranoside (IPTG). lac repressor encoded by lacI
   3261..3291    -  promoter       lac promoter: promoter for the E. coli lac operon
   3306..3327    -  protein_bind   CAP binding site: CAP binding activates transcription in the presence of cAMP. E. coli catabolite activator protein
   3363..3615    -  terminator     NOS terminator: nopaline synthase terminator and poly(A) signal
   3766..4791    -  CDS            HygR: aminoglycoside phosphotransferase from E. coli; aph(4)-Ia; confers resistance to hygromycin
   4843..5022    -  promoter       NOS promoter: nopaline synthase promoter
   5102..5431    -  CDS            tnpA (fragment): TN5P_ECOLX - Also known as tnp. Experimental evidence at protein level: Swiss-Prot protein existence level 1. Mediates transposition of transposon Tn5 by a 'cut and paste' mechanism. First, the monomeric transposase binds the 19 bp inverted DNA repeats flanking the transposon. Then, dimerization of the DNA- bound transposase creates a synaptic DNA complex. After nicking of the first DNA strand, excision of the transposon proceeds through a series of intermediates. The transposase then mediates the insertion of the transposon at a new site by strand transfer. The activity of the wild- type tran
   5528..5552    -  misc_feature   LB T-DNA repeat: left border repeat from nopaline C58 T-DNA
   5811..5834    +  promoter       Pc promoter (fragment): intI1 (promoter lies within the coding sequence); class 1 integron promoter
   6010..6066    +  CDS            GmR (fragment): gentamycin acetyltransferase; aacC1; confers resistance to gentamycin
   6077..6864    +  CDS            SmR (fragment): aminoglycoside adenylyltransferase (Murphy, 1985); aadA; confers resistance to spectinomycin and streptomycin
   7110..7698    +  rep_origin     ori: high-copy-number ColE1/pMB1/pBR322/pUC origin of replication
   7884..8024    -  misc_feature   bom: basis of mobility region from pBR322
   8126..8165    -  CDS            rop (fragment): Rop protein, which maintains plasmids at low copy number; rop
   8368..8562    -  rep_origin     pVS1 oriV: origin of replication for the Pseudomonas plasmid pVS1 (Heeb et al., 2000)
   8628..9701    -  CDS            pVS1 RepA: replication protein from the Pseudomonas plasmid pVS1 (Heeb et al., 2000)
  10130..10759   -  CDS            pVS1 StaA: stability protein from the Pseudomonas plasmid pVS1 (Heeb et al., 2000)
  11319..11720   -  CDS            Y4CG_SINFN (fragment): Protein inferred from homology: Swiss-Prot protein existence level 3. From Sinorhizobium fredii (strain NBRC 101917 / NGR234).
>Addgene plasmid #74844 | pGWB502 | depositor full sequence | sequence record 141519 | pGWB502 sequence 12006 bps
TTTCACGCCCTTTTAAATATCCGATTATTCTAATAAACGCTCTTTTCTCTTAGGTTTACCCGCCAATATA
TCCTGTCAAACACTGATAGTTTAAACTGAAGGCGGGAAACGACAATCTGATCCAAGCTCAAGCTGCTCTA
GCATTCGCCATTCAGGCTGCGCAACTGTTGGGAAGGGCGATCGGTGCGGGCCTCTTCGCTATTACGCCAG
CTGGCGAAAGGGGGATGTGCTGCAAGGCGATTAAGTTGGGTAACGCCAGGGTTTTCCCAGTCACGACGTT
GTAAAACGACGGCCAGTGCCAAGCTTGCATGCCTGCAGGTCCCCAGATTAGCCTTTTCAATTTCAGAAAG
AATGCTAACCCACAGATGGTTAGAGAGGCTTACGCAGCAGGTCTCATCAAGACGATCTACCCGAGCAATA
ATCTCCAGGAAATCAAATACCTTCCCAAGAAGGTTAAAGATGCAGTCAAAAGATTCAGGACTAACTGCAT
CAAGAACACAGAGAAAGATATATTTCTCAAGATCAGAAGTACTATTCCAGTATGGACGATTCAAGGCTTG
CTTCACAAACCAAGGCAAGTAATAGAGATTGGAGTCTCTAAAAAGGTAGTTCCCACTGAATCAAAGGCCA
TGGAGTCAAAGATTCAAATAGAGGACCTAACAGAACTCGCCGTAAAGACTGGCGAACAGTTCATACAGAG
TCTCTTACGACTCAATGACAAGAAGAAAATCTTCGTCAACATGGTGGAGCACGACACACTTGTCTACTCC
AAAAATATCAAAGATACAGTCTCAGAAGACCAAAGGGCAATTGAGACTTTTCAACAAAGGGTAATATCCG
GAAACCTCCTCGGATTCCATTGCCCAGCTATCTGTCACTTTATTGTGAAGATAGTGGAAAAGGAAGGTGG
CTCCTACAAATGCCATCATTGCGATAAAGGAAAGGCCATCGTTGAAGATGCCTCTGCCGACAGTGGTCCC
AAAGATGGACCCCCACCCACGAGGAGCATCGTGGAAAAAGAAGACGTTCCAACCACGTCTTCAAAGCAAG
TGGATTGATGTGATATCTCCACTGACGTAAGGGATGACGCACAATCCCACTATCCTTCGCAAGACCCTTC
CTCTATATAAGGAAGTTCATTTCATTTGGAGAGAACACGGGGGACTCTAGAGTTATCAACAAGTTTGTAC
AAAAAAGCTGAACGAGAAACGTAAAATGATATAAATATCAATATATTAAATTAGATTTTGCATAAAAAAC
AGACTACATAATACTGTAAAACACAACATATCCAGTCACTATGGCGGCCCCTCGAGGGGCCGCATTAGGC
ACCCCAGGCTTTACACTTTATGCTTCCGGCTCGTATAATGTGTGGATTTTGAGTTAGGATCCGGCGAGAT
TTTCAGGAGCTAAGGAAGCTAAAATGGAGAAAAAAATCACTGGATATACCACCGTTGATATATCCCAATG
GCATCGTAAAGAACATTTTGAGGCATTTCAGTCAGTTGCTCAATGTACCTATAACCAGACCGTTCAGCTG
GATATTACGGCCTTTTTAAAGACCGTAAAGAAAAATAAGCACAAGTTTTATCCGGCCTTTATTCACATTC
TTGCCCGCCTGATGAATGCTCATCCGGAATTCCGTATGGCAATGAAAGACGGTGAGCTGGTGATATGGGA
TAGTGTTCACCCTTGTTACACCGTTTTCCATGAGCAAACTGAAACGTTTTCATCGCTCTGGAGTGAATAC
CACGACGATTTCCGGCAGTTTCTACACATATATTCGCAAGATGTGGCGTGTTACGGTGAAAACCTGGCCT
ATTTCCCTAAAGGGTTTATTGAGAATATGTTTTTCGTCTCAGCCAATCCCTGGGTGAGTTTCACCAGTTT
TGATTTAAACGTGGCCAATATGGACAACTTCTTCGCCCCCGTTTTCACCATGGGCAAATATTATACGCAA
GGCGACAAGGTGCTGATGCCGCTGGCGATTCAGGTTCATCATGCCGTCTGTGATGGCTTCCATGTCGGCA
GAATGCTTAATGAATTACAACAGTACTGCGATGAGTGGCAGGGCGGGGCGTAAAGATCTGGATCCGGCTT
ACTAAAAGCCAGATAACAGTATGCGTATTTGCGCGCTGATTTTTGCGGTATAAGAATATATACTGATATG
TATACCCGAAGTATGTCAAAAAGAGGTGTGCTATGAAGCAGCGTATTACAGTGACAGTTGACAGCGACAG
CTATCAGTTGCTCAAGGCATATATGATGTCAATATCTCCGGTCTGGTAAGCACAACCATGCAGAATGAAG
CCCGTCGTCTGCGTGCCGAACGCTGGAAAGCGGAAAATCAGGAAGGGATGGCTGAGGTCGCCCGGTTTAT
TGAAATGAACGGCTCTTTTGCTGACGAGAACAGGGACTGGTGAAATGCAGTTTAAGGTTTACACCTATAA
AAGAGAGAGCCGTTATCGTCTGTTTGTGGATGTACAGAGTGATATTATTGACACGCCCGGGCGACGGATG
GTGATCCCCCTGGCCAGTGCACGTCTGCTGTCAGATAAAGTCTCCCGTGAACTTTACCCGGTGGTGCATA
TCGGGGATGAAAGCTGGCGCATGATGACCACCGATATGGCCAGTGTGCCGGTCTCCGTTATCGGGGAAGA
AGTGGCTGATCTCAGCCACCGCGAAAATGACATCAAAAACGCCATTAACCTGATGTTCTGGGGAATATAA
ATGTCAGGCTCCCTTATACACAGCCAGTCTGCAGGTCGACCATAGTGACTGGATATGTTGTGTTTTACAG
TATTATGTAGTCTGTTTTTTATGCAAAATCTAATTTAATATATTGATATTTATATCATTTTACGTTTCTC
GTTCAGCTTTCTTGTACAAAGTGGTTGATAACAGCGCTTAGAGCTCGAATTTCCCCGATCGTTCAAACAT
TTGGCAATAAAGTTTCTTAAGATTGAATCCTGTTGCCGGTCTTGCGATGATTATCATATAATTTCTGTTG
AATTACGTTAAGCATGTAATAATTAACATGTAATGCATGACGTTATTTATGAGATGGGTTTTTATGATTA
GAGTCCCGCAATTATACATTTAATACGCGATAGAAAACAAAATATAGCGCGCAAACTAGGATAAATTATC
GCGCGCGGTGTCATCTATGTTACTAGATCGGGAATTGGTTCCGGAACCAATTCGTAATCATGGTCATAGC
TGTTTCCTGTGTGAAATTGTTATCCGCTCACAATTCCACACAACATACGAGCCGGAAGCATAAAGTGTAA
AGCCTGGGGTGCCTAATGAGTGAGCTAACTCACATTAGGCTGAATTAGGCGCGCCTATTTCTATTAATTC
CCGATCTAGTAACATAGATGACACCGCGCGCGATAATTTATCCTAGTTTGCGCGCTATATTTTGTTTTCT
ATCGCGTATTAAATGTATAATTGCGGGACTCTAATCATAAAAACCCATCTCATAAATAACGTCATGCATT
ACATGTTAATTATTACATGCTTAACGTAATTCAACAGAAATTATATGATAATCATCGCAAGACCGGCAAC
AGGATTCAATCTTAAGAAACTTTATTGCCAAATGTTTGAACGATCGGGGAAATTCGGGGGATCGATCCCG
CGAACTGTGGACGAGAACTGTGCCACCAAGCGTAAGGCCGTTCTCTCGCATTTGCCTTGCTAGGCTCGCG
CGAGTTGCTGGCTGAGGCGTTCTCGAAATCAGCTCTTGTTCGGTCGGCATCTACTCTATTCCTTTGCCCT
CGGACGAGTGCTGGGGCGTCGGTTTCCACTATCGGCGAGTACTTCTACACAGCCATCGGTCCAGACGGCC
GCGCTTCTGCGGGCGATTTGTGTACGCCCGACAGTCCCGGCTCCGGATCGGACGATTGCGTCGCATCGAC
CCTGCGCCCAAGCTGCATCATCGAAATTGCCGTCAACCAAGCTCTGATAGAGTTGGTCAAGACCAATGCG
GAGCATATACGCCCGGAGCCGCGGCGATCCTGCAAGCTCCGGATGCCTCCGCTCGAAGTAGCGCGTCTGC
TGCTCCATACAAGCCAACCACGGCCTCCAGAAGAAGATGTTGGCGACCTCGTATTGGGAATCCCCGAACA
TCGCCTCGCTCCAGTCAATGACCGCTGTTATGCGGCCATTGTCCGTCAGGACATTGTTGGAGCCGAAATC
CGCGTGCACGAGGTGCCGGACTTCGGGGCAGTCCTCGGCCCAAAGCATCAGCTCATCGAGAGCCTGCGCG
ACGGACGCACTGACGGTGTCGTCCATCACAGTTTGCCAGTGATACACATGGGGATCAGCAATCGCGCATA
TGAAATCACGCCATGTAGTGTATTGACCGATTCCTTGCGGTCCGAATGGGCCGAACCCGCTCGTCTGGCT
AAGATCGGCCGCAGCGATCGCATCCATGGCCTCCGCGACCGGCTGCAGAACAGCGGGCAGTTCGGTTTCA
GGCAGGTCTTGCAACGTGACACCCTGTGCACGGCGGGAGATGCAATAGGTCAGGCTCTCGCTGAATGCCC
CAATGTCAAGCACTTCCGGAATCGGGAGCGCGGCCGATGCAAAGTGCCGATAAACATAACGATCTTTGTA
GAAACCATCGGCGCAGCTATTTACCCGCAGGACATATCCACGCCCTCCTACATCGAAGCTGAAAGCACGA
GATTCTTCGCCCTCCGAGAGCTGCATCAGGTCGGAGACGCTGTCGAACTTTTCGATCAGAAACTTCTCGA
CAGACGTCGCGGTGAGTTCAGGCTTTTTCATATCTTATTGCCCCCCGGGATCAGATCTGGATTGAGAGTG
AATATGAGACTCTAATTGGATACCGAGGGGAATTTATGGAACGTCAGTGGAGCATTTTTGACAAGAAATA
TTTGCTAGCTGATAGTGACCTTAGGCGACTTTTGAACGCGCAATAATGGTTTCTGACGTATGTGCTTAGC
TCATTAAACTCCAGAAACCCGCGGCTGAGTGGCTCCTTCAACGTTGCGGTTCTGTCAGTTCCAAACGTAA
AACGGCTTGTCCCGCGTCATCGGCGGGGGTCATAACGTGACTCCCTTAATTCTCCGCTCATGATCTTGAT
CCCCTGCGCCATCAGATCCTTGGCGGCAAGAAAGCCATCCAGTTTACTTTGCAGGGCTTCCCAACCTTAC
CAGAGGGCGCCCCAGCTGGCAATTCCGGTTCGCTTGCTGTCCATAAAACCGCCCAGTCTAGCTATCGCCA
TGTAAGCCCACTGCAAGCTACCTGCTTTCTCTTTGCGCTTGCGTTTTCCCTTGTCCAGATAGCCCAGTAG
CTGACATTCATCCGGGGTCAGCACCGTTTCTGCGGACTGGCTTTCTACGTGTTCCGCTTCCTTTAGCAGC
CCTTGCGCCCTGAGTGCTTGCGGCAGCGTGAAGCTGATCCGTCGAGATTAATAGAAATAAATTCAGCCTA
ATTCGGCGTTAATTCAGTACATTAAAAACGTCCGCAATGTGTTATTAAGTTGTCTAAGCGTCAATTTGTT
TACACCACAATATATCCTGCCACCAGCCAGCCAACAGCTCCCCGACCGGCAGCTCGGCACAAAATCACCA
CTCGATACAGGCAGCCCATCAGTCCGGGACGGCGTCAGCGGGAGAGCCGTTGTAAGGCGGCAGACTTTGC
TCATGTTACCGATGCTATTCGGAAGAACGGCAACTAAGCTGCCGGGTTTGAAACACGGATGATCTCGCGG
AGGGTAGCATGTTGATTGTAACGATGACAGAGCGTTGCTGCCTGTGATCAATTCGGGCACGAACCCAGTG
GACATAAGCCTGTTCGGTTCGTAAGCTGTAATGCAAGTAGCGTATGCGCTCACGCAACTGGTCCAGAACC
TTGACCGAACGCAGCGGTGGTAACGGCGCAGTGGCGGTTTTCATGGCTTGTTATGACTGTTTTTTTGGGG
TACAGTCTATGCCTCGGGCATCCAAGCAGCAAGCGCGTTACGCCGTGGGTCGATGTTTGATGTTATGGAG
CAGCAACGATGTTACGCAGCAGGGCAGTCGCCCTAAAACAAAGTTAAACATCATGGGGGAAGCGGTGATC
GCCGAAGTATCGACTCAACTATCAGAGGTAGTTGGCGTCATCGAGCGCCATCTCGAACCGACGTTGCTGG
CCGTACATTTGTACGGCTCCGCAGTGGATGGCGGCCTGAAGCCACACAGTGATATTGATTTGCTGGTTAC
GGTGACCGTAAGGCTTGATGAAACAACGCGGCGAGCTTTGATCAACGACCTTTTGGAAACTTCGGCTTCC
CCTGGAGAGAGCGAGATTCTCCGCGCTGTAGAAGTCACCATTGTTGTGCACGACGACATCATTCCGTGGC
GTTATCCAGCTAAGCGCGAACTGCAATTTGGAGAATGGCAGCGCAATGACATTCTTGCAGGTATCTTCGA
GCCAGCCACGATCGACATTGATCTGGCTATCTTGCTGACAAAAGCAAGAGAACATAGCGTTGCCTTGGTA
GGTCCAGCGGCGGAGGAACTCTTTGATCCGGTTCCTGAACAGGATCTATTTGAGGCGCTAAATGAAACCT
TAACGCTATGGAACTCGCCGCCCGACTGGGCTGGCGATGAGCGAAATGTAGTGCTTACGTTGTCCCGCAT
TTGGTACAGCGCAGTAACCGGCAAAATCGCGCCGAAGGATGTCGCTGCCGACTGGGCAATGGAGCGCCTG
CCGGCCCAGTATCAGCCCGTCATACTTGAAGCTAGACAGGCTTATCTTGGACAAGAAGAAGATCGCTTGG
CCTCGCGCGCAGATCAGTTGGAAGAATTTGTCCACTACGTGAAAGGCGAGATCACCAAGGTAGTCGGCAA
ATAATGTCTAGCTAGAAATTCGTTCAAGCCGACGCCGCTTCGCGGCGCGGCTTAACTCAAGCGTTAGATG
CACTAAGCACATAATTGCTCACAGCCAAACTATCAGGTCAAGTCTGCTTTTATTATTTTTAAGCGTGCAT
AATAAGCCCTACACAAATTGGGAGATATATCATGCATGACCAAAATCCCTTAACGTGAGTTTTCGTTCCA
CTGAGCGTCAGACCCCGTAGAAAAGATCAAAGGATCTTCTTGAGATCCTTTTTTTCTGCGCGTAATCTGC
TGCTTGCAAACAAAAAAACCACCGCTACCAGCGGTGGTTTGTTTGCCGGATCAAGAGCTACCAACTCTTT
TTCCGAAGGTAACTGGCTTCAGCAGAGCGCAGATACCAAATACTGTCCTTCTAGTGTAGCCGTAGTTAGG
CCACCACTTCAAGAACTCTGTAGCACCGCCTACATACCTCGCTCTGCTAATCCTGTTACCAGTGGCTGCT
GCCAGTGGCGATAAGTCGTGTCTTACCGGGTTGGACTCAAGACGATAGTTACCGGATAAGGCGCAGCGGT
CGGGCTGAACGGGGGGTTCGTGCACACAGCCCAGCTTGGAGCGAACGACCTACACCGAACTGAGATACCT
ACAGCGTGAGCTATGAGAAAGCGCCACGCTTCCCGAAGGGAGAAAGGCGGACAGGTATCCGGTAAGCGGC
AGGGTCGGAACAGGAGAGCGCACGAGGGAGCTTCCAGGGGGAAACGCCTGGTATCTTTATAGTCCTGTCG
GGTTTCGCCACCTCTGACTTGAGCGTCGATTTTTGTGATGCTCGTCAGGGGGGCGGAGCCTATGGAAAAA
CGCCAGCAACGCGGCCTTTTTACGGTTCCTGGCCTTTTGCTGGCCTTTTGCTCACATGTTCTTTCCTGCG
TTATCCCCTGATTCTGTGGATAACCGTATTACCGCCTTTGAGTGAGCTGATACCGCTCGCCGCAGCCGAA
CGACCGAGCGCAGCGAGTCAGTGAGCGAGGAAGCGGAAGAGCGCCTGATGCGGTATTTTCTCCTTACGCA
TCTGTGCGGTATTTCACACCGCATATGGTGCACTCTCAGTACAATCTGCTCTGATGCCGCATAGTTAAGC
CAGTATACACTCCGCTATCGCTACGTGACTGGGTCATGGCTGCGCCCCGACACCCGCCAACACCCGCTGA
CGCGCCCTGACGGGCTTGTCTGCTCCCGGCATCCGCTTACAGACAAGCTGTGACCGTCTCCGGGAGCTGC
ATGTGTCAGAGGTTTTCACCGTCATCACCGAAACGCGCGAGGCAGGGTGCCTTGATGTGGGCGCCGGCGG
TCGAGTGGCGACGGCGCGGCTTGTCCGCGCCCTGGTAGATTGCCTGGCCGTAGGCCAGCCATTTTTGAGC
GGCCAGCGGCCGCGATAGGCCGACGCGAAGCGGCGGGGCGTAGGGAGCGCAGCGACCGAAGGGTAGGCGC
TTTTTGCAGCTCTTCGGCTGTGCGCTGGCCAGACAGTTATGCACAGGCCAGGCGGGTTTTAAGAGTTTTA
ATAAGTTTTAAAGAGTTTTAGGCGGAAAAATCGCCTTTTTTCTCTTTTATATCAGTCACTTACATGTGTG
ACCGGTTCCCAATGTACGGCTTTGGGTTCCCAATGTACGGGTTCCGGTTCCCAATGTACGGCTTTGGGTT
CCCAATGTACGTGCTATCCACAGGAAAGAGACCTTTTCGACCTTTTTCCCCTGCTAGGGCAATTTGCCCT
AGCATCTGCTCCGTACATTAGGAACCGGCGGATGCTTCGCCCTCGATCAGGTTGCGGTAGCGCATGACTA
GGATCGGGCCAGCCTGCCCCGCCTCCTCCTTCAAATCGTACTCCGGCAGGTCATTTGACCCGATCAGCTT
GCGCACGGTGAAACAGAACTTCTTGAACTCTCCGGCGCTGCCACTGCGTTCGTAGATCGTCTTGAACAAC
CATCTGGCTTCTGCCTTGCCTGCGGCGCGGCGTGCCAGGCGGTAGAGAAAACGGCCGATGCCGGGATCGA
TCAAAAAGTAATCGGGGTGAACCGTCAGCACGTCCGGGTTCTTGCCTTCTGTGATCTCGCGGTACATCCA
ATCAGCTAGCTCGATCTCGATGTACTCCGGCCGCCCGGTTTCGCTCTTTACGATCTTGTAGCGGCTAATC
AAGGCTTCACCCTCGGATACCGTCACCAGGCGGCCGTTCTTGGCCTTCTTCGTACGCTGCATGGCAACGT
GCGTGGTGTTTAACCGAATGCAGGTTTCTACCAGGTCGTCTTTCTGCTTTCCGCCATCGGCTCGCCGGCA
GAACTTGAGTACGTCCGCAACGTGTGGACGGAACACGCGGCCGGGCTTGTCTCCCTTCCCTTCCCGGTAT
CGGTTCATGGATTCGGTTAGATGGGAAACCGCCATCAGTACCAGGTCGTAATCCCACACACTGGCCATGC
CGGCCGGCCCTGCGGAAACCTCTACGTGCCCGTCTGGAAGCTCGTAGCGGATCACCTCGCCAGCTCGTCG
GTCACGCTTCGACAGACGGAAAACGGCCACGTCCATGATGCTGCGACTATCGCGGGTGCCCACGTCATAG
AGCATCGGAACGAAAAAATCTGGTTGCTCGTCGCCCTTGGGCGGCTTCCTAATCGACGGCGCACCGGCTG
CCGGCGGTTGCCGGGATTCTTTGCGGATTCGATCAGCGGCCGCTTGCCACGATTCACCGGGGCGTGCTTC
TGCCTCGATGCGTTGCCGCTGGGCGGCCTGCGCGGCCTTCAACTTCTCCACCAGGTCATCACCCAGCGCC
GCGCCGATTTGTACCGGGCCGGATGGTTTGCGACCGCTCACGCCGATTCCTCGGGCTTGGGGGTTCCAGT
GCCATTGCAGGGCCGGCAGACAACCCAGCCGCTTACGCCTGGCCAACCGCCCGTTCCTCCACACATGGGG
CATTCCACGGCGTCGGTGCCTGGTTGTTCTTGATTTTCCATGCCGCCTCCTTTAGCCGCTAAAATTCATC
TACTCATTTATTCATTTGCTCATTTACTCTGGTAGCTGCGCGATGTATTCAGATAGCAGCTCGGTAATGG
TCTTGCCTTGGCGTACCGCGTACATCTTCAGCTTGGTGTGATCCTCCGCCGGCAACTGAAAGTTGACCCG
CTTCATGGCTGGCGTGTCTGCCAGGCTGGCCAACGTTGCAGCCTTGCTGCTGCGTGCGCTCGGACGGCCG
GCACTTAGCGTGTTTGTGCTTTTGCTCATTTTCTCTTTACCTCATTAACTCAAATGAGTTTTGATTTAAT
TTCAGCGGCCAGCGCCTGGACCTCGCGGGCAGCGTCGCCCTCGGGTTCTGATTCAAGAACGGTTGTGCCG
GCGGCGGCAGTGCCTGGGTAGCTCACGCGCTGCGTGATACGGGACTCAAGAATGGGCAGCTCGTACCCGG
CCAGCGCCTCGGCAACCTCACCGCCGATGCGCGTGCCTTTGATCGCCCGCGACACGACAAAGGCCGCTTG
TAGCCTTCCATCCGTGACCTCAATGCGCTGCTTAACCAGCTCCACCAGGTCGGCGGTGGCCCATATGTCG
TAAGGGCTTGGCTGCACCGGAATCAGCACGAAGTCGGCTGCCTTGATCGCGGACACAGCCAAGTCCGCCG
CCTGGGGCGCTCCGTCGATCACTACGAAGTCGCGCCGGCCGATGGCCTTCACGTCGCGGTCAATCGTCGG
GCGGTCGATGCCGACAACGGTTAGCGGTTGATCTTCCCGCACGGCCGCCCAATCGCGGGCACTGCCCTGG
GGATCGGAATCGACTAACAGAACATCGGCCCCGGCGAGTTGCAGGGCGCGGGCTAGATGGGTTGCGATGG
TCGTCTTGCCTGACCCGCCTTTCTGGTTAAGTACAGCGATAACCTTCATGCGTTCCCCTTGCGTATTTGT
TTATTTACTCATCGCATCATATACGCAGCGACCGCATGACGCAAGCTGTTTTACTCAAATACACATCACC
TTTTTAGACGGCGGCGCTCGGTTTCTTCAGCGGCCAAGCTGGCCGGCCAGGCCGCCAGCTTGGCATCAGA
CAAACCGGCCAGGATTTCATGCAGCCGCACGGTTGAGACGTGCGCGGGCGGCTCGAACACGTACCCGGCC
GCGATCATCTCCGCCTCGATCTCTTCGGTAATGAAAAACGGTTCGTCCTGGCCGTCCTGGTGCGGTTTCA
TGCTTGTTCCTCTTGGCGTTCATTCTCGGCGGCCGCCAGGGCGTCGGCCTCGGTCAATGCGTCCTCACGG
AAGGCACCGCGCCGCCTGGCCTCGGTGGGCGTCACTTCCTCGCTGCGCTCAAGTGCGCGGTACAGGGTCG
AGCGATGCACGCCAAGCAGTGCAGCCGCCTCTTTCACGGTGCGGCCTTCCTGGTCGATCAGCTCGCGGGC
GTGCGCGATCTGTGCCGGGGTGAGGGTAGGGCGGGGGCCAAACTTCACGCCTCGGGCCTTGGCGGCCTCG
CGCCCGCTCCGGGTGCGGTCGATGATTAGGGAACGCTCGAACTCGGCAATGCCGGCGAACACGGTCAACA
CCATGCGGCCGGCCGGCGTGGTGGTGTCGGCCCACGGCTCTGCCAGGCTACGCAGGCCCGCGCCGGCCTC
CTGGATGCGCTCGGCAATGTCCAGTAGGTCGCGGGTGCTGCGGGCCAGGCGGTCTAGCCTGGTCACTGTC
ACAACGTCGCCAGGGCGTAGGTGGTCAAGCATCCTGGCCAGCTCCGGGCGGTCGCGCCTGGTGCCGGTGA
TCTTCTCGGAAAACAGCTTGGTGCAGCCGGCCGCGTGCAGTTCGGCCCGTTGGTTGGTCAAGTCCTGGTC
GTCGGTGCTGACGCGGGCATAGCCCAGCAGGCCAGCGGCGGCGCTCTTGTTCATGGCGTAATGTCTCCGG
TTCTAGTCGCAAGTATTCTACTTTATGCGACTAAAACACGCGACAAGAAAACGCCAGGAAAAGGGCAGGG
CGGCAGCCTGTCGCGTAACTTAGGACTTGTGCGACATGTCGTTTTCAGAAGACGGCTGCACTGAACGTCA
GAAGCCGACTGCACTATAGCAGCGGAGGGGTTGGATCAAAGTACTTTGATCCCGAGGGGAACCCTGTGGT
TGGCATGCACATACAAATGGACGAACGGATAAACCT
