>Addgene plasmid #74844 | pGWB502 | addgene partial sequence | sequence record 155917 | ccdB-Fwd 5'-GCATGATGACCACCGATATG-3'
ATCTCAGCCACCGCGAAAATGACATCAAAAACGCCATTAACCTGATGTTCTGGGGAATATAAATGTCAGG
CTCCCTTATACACAGCCAGTCTGCAGGTCGACCATAGTGACTGGATATGTTGTGTTTTACAGTATTATGT
AGTCTGTTTTTTATGCAAAATCTAATTTAATATATTGATATTTATATCATTTTACGTTTCTCGTTCAGCT
TTCTTGTACAAAGTGGTTGATAACAGCGCTTAGAGCTCGAATTTCCCCGATCGTTCAAACATTTGGCAAT
AAAGTTTCTTAAGATTGAATCCTGTTGCCGGTCTTGCGATGATTATCATATAATTTCTGTTGAATTACGT
TAAGCATGTAATAATTAACATGTAATGC
