>Addgene plasmid #74844 | pGWB502 | addgene partial sequence | sequence record 155918 | CAT-R 5'-GCAACTGACTGAAATGCCTC-3'
ACGGTGGTATATCCAGTGATTTTTTTCTCCATTTTAGCTTCCTTAGCTCCTGAAAATCTCGACGGATCCT
AACTCAAAATCCACACATTATACGAGCCGGAAGCATAAAGTGTAAAGCCTGGGGTGCCTAATGCGGCCCC
TCGAGGGGCCGCCATAGTGACTGGATATGTTGTGTTTTACAGTATTATGTAGTCTGTTTTTTATGCAAAA
TCTAATTTAATATATTGATATTTATATCATTTTACGTTTCTCGTTCAGCTTTTTTGTACAAACTTGTTGA
TAACTCTAGAGTCCCCCGTGTTCTCTCCAAATGAAATGAACTTCCTTATATAGAGGAAGGGTCTTGCGAA
GGATAGTGGGATTGTGCGTCATCCCTTACGTCAGTGGAGATATCACATCAATCCACTTGCTTTGAAGACG
TGGTTGGAACGTCTTCTTTTTCCACGATGCTCCTCGTGGGTGGGGGTCCATCTTTGGGACCACTGTCGGC
AGAGGCATCTTCAACGATGGCCTTTCCTTTATCGCAATGATGGCATTTGTAGGAGCCACCTTCCTTTTCC
ACTATCTTCACAATAAAGTGACAGATAGCTGGGCAATGGAATCCGAGGAGGTTTCCGGATATTACCCTTT
GTTGAAAAGTCTCAATTGCCCTTTGGTCTTCTGAGACTGTATCTTTGATATTTTTGGAGTAGACAAGTGT
GTCGTGCTCCACCATGTTGACGAAGATTTTCTTCTTGTCATTGAGTCGTAAGAGACTCTGTATGAACTGT
TCGCCAGTCTTTACGGCGAGTTCTGTTAGGTCCTCTATTTGAATCTTTGACTCCATGGCCTTTGATTCAG
TGG
